Addgene plasmid #204589: pACS37
Purpose: GST-lamin A (506-646)
Depositing lab: Tom Misteli. Depositing organization: National Cancer Institute (NCI). Publication: Identification of epigenetic modulators as determinants of nuclear size and shape. Schibler AC, Jevtic P, Pegoraro G, Levy DL, Misteli T. Elife. 2023 May 23;12:e80653. doi: 10.7554/eLife.80653. PubMed 37219077.
Backbone
  Vector backbone: pgex4t1
  Backbone size w/o insert (bp): 4939
  Total vector size (bp): 5434
  Vector type: Bacterial Expression
Growth in bacteria
  Bacterial resistance: Ampicillin, 100 μg/mL
  Growth temperature: 37°C
  Growth strain: DH5alpha
  Copy number: High Copy
Gene/Insert
  Gene/Insert name: human lamin A (506-646)
  Species: H. sapiens (human)
  Insert size (bp): 495
  GenBank ID: 4000
  Tag / fusion protein: GST - lamin A (506-646) (N terminal on backbone)
  Entrez Gene: LMNA (a.k.a. CDCD1, CDDC, CMD1A, CMT2B1, EMD2, FPL, FPLD, FPLD2, HGPS, IDC, LDP1, LFP, LGMD1B, LMN1, LMNC, LMNL1, MADA, PRO1)
  Cloning method: Restriction Enzyme; 5′ cloning site BamHI (not destroyed); 3′ cloning site XhoI (not destroyed)
  Sequencing primers: 5′ pGEX5'; 3′ pGEX3'
Terms and licenses: Academic/Nonprofit Terms; Industry Terms: Not Available to Industry
How to cite: pACS37 was a gift from Tom Misteli (Addgene plasmid # 204589 ; http://n2t.net/addgene:204589 ; RRID:Addgene_204589)
