[The description below was written by a language model from this plasmid's Addgene catalogue record and pLannotate feature annotations shown in this document.]
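Description:
pACS37 is a bacterial expression plasmid built on the pGEX-4T-1 backbone for producing a glutathione S-transferase (GST) fusion to a C-terminal fragment of human lamin A, residues 506–646. The roughly 495 bp LMNA fragment was inserted between the BamHI and XhoI sites, both of which are retained, placing it in frame downstream of the Schistosoma japonicum GST coding sequence so that GST sits at the N terminus of the fusion. The full plasmid is 5,434 bp. It replicates in E. coli from a ColE1/pMB1-type origin, recorded as high copy, and is selected with ampicillin through the β-lactamase (AmpR) gene and its own promoter.

Expression of the fusion is driven by the tac promoter, a strong trp/lac hybrid, followed by a lac operator. The plasmid carries its own lacI gene with its promoter, so the lac repressor keeps transcription low until it is relieved by IPTG, giving inducible expression independent of the host's repressor level. The feature table also picks up backbone remnants typical of pGEX vectors: short fragments of rop and the bom region, a lac promoter/operator with CAP site and lacZα segment downstream of lacI, and a small E. coli yciV (trpH) fragment spanning the sequence origin. None of these contributes to the payload.

The GST moiety allows the recombinant lamin A tail fragment to be captured on glutathione resin, which makes constructs of this kind suitable for protein purification and in vitro binding or pull-down assays. The record gives the purpose only as GST–lamin A (506–646) and associates the plasmid with a study of epigenetic modulators as determinants of nuclear size and shape. It does not detail the specific experiments performed.
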