Features (pLannotate 1.2.2; 17 found; start..end, strand, type, name):
    181..209     +  promoter       tac promoter: strong E. coli promoter; hybrid between the trp and lac UV5 promoters
    217..233     +  protein_bind   lac operator: The lac repressor binds to the lac operator to inhibit transcription in E. coli. This inhibition can be relieved by adding lactose or isopropyl-β-D-thiogalactopyranoside (IPTG). lac repressor encoded by lacI
    256..909     +  CDS            GST26_SCHJA: Experimental evidence at protein level: Swiss-Prot protein existence level 1. GST isoenzymes appear to play a central role in the parasite detoxification system. Other functions are also suspected including a role in increasing the solubility of haematin in the parasite gut. From Schistosoma japonicum (Blood fluke).
    928..1413    +  CDS            LMNA (fragment): LMNA_HUMAN - Also known as LMN1. Experimental evidence at protein level: Swiss-Prot protein existence level 1. Prelamin-A/C can accelerate smooth muscle cell senescence. It acts to disrupt mitosis and induce DNA damage in vascular smooth muscle cells (VSMCs), leading to mitotic failure, genomic instability, and premature senescence. From Homo sapiens (Human).
   1449..1488    +  CDS            rop (fragment): Rop protein, which maintains plasmids at low copy number; rop
   1590..1630    +  misc_feature   bom (fragment): basis of mobility region from pBR322
   1735..1839    +  promoter       AmpR promoter: bla
   1840..2700    +  CDS            AmpR: β-lactamase; bla; confers resistance to ampicillin, carbenicillin, and related antibiotics
   2871..3459    +  rep_origin     ori: high-copy-number ColE1/pMB1/pBR322/pUC origin of replication
   3645..3696    -  misc_feature   bom (fragment): basis of mobility region from pBR322
   3703..3780    +  promoter       lacI promoter: lacI
   3781..4863    +  CDS            lacI: lac repressor; lacI; The lac repressor binds to the lac operator to inhibit transcription in E. coli. This inhibition can be relieved by adding lactose or isopropyl-β-D-thiogalactopyranoside (IPTG).
   4876..4897    +  protein_bind   CAP binding site: CAP binding activates transcription in the presence of cAMP. E. coli catabolite activator protein
   4912..4942    +  promoter       lac promoter: promoter for the E. coli lac operon
   4950..4966    +  protein_bind   lac operator: The lac repressor binds to the lac operator to inhibit transcription in E. coli. This inhibition can be relieved by adding lactose or isopropyl-β-D-thiogalactopyranoside (IPTG). lac repressor encoded by lacI
   4986..5159    +  CDS            lacZα: LacZα fragment of β-galactosidase; lacZ fragment
   5423..105     -  CDS            yciV (fragment) (across the origin): RNAAM_ECOLI - Also known as trpH From Escherichia coli (strain K12).
>Addgene plasmid #204589 | pACS37 | addgene full sequence | sequence record 419050 | Addgene NGS Result
CTTATCGACTGCACGGTGCACCAATGCTTCTGGCGTCAGGCAGCCATCGGAAGCTGTGGTATGGCTGTGC
AGGTCGTAAATCACTGCATAATTCGTGTCGCTCAAGGCGCACTCCCGTTCTGGATAATGTTTTTTGCGCC
GACATCATAACGGTTCTGGCAAATATTCTGAAATGAGCTGTTGACAATTAATCATCGGCTCGTATAATGT
GTGGAATTGTGAGCGGATAACAATTTCACACAGGAAACAGTATTCATGTCCCCTATACTAGGTTATTGGA
AAATTAAGGGCCTTGTGCAACCCACTCGACTTCTTTTGGAATATCTTGAAGAAAAATATGAAGAGCATTT
GTATGAGCGCGATGAAGGTGATAAATGGCGAAACAAAAAGTTTGAATTGGGTTTGGAGTTTCCCAATCTT
CCTTATTATATTGATGGTGATGTTAAATTAACACAGTCTATGGCCATCATACGTTATATAGCTGACAAGC
ACAACATGTTGGGTGGTTGTCCAAAAGAGCGTGCAGAGATTTCAATGCTTGAAGGAGCGGTTTTGGATAT
TAGATACGGTGTTTCGAGAATTGCATATAGTAAAGACTTTGAAACTCTCAAAGTTGATTTTCTTAGCAAG
CTACCTGAAATGCTGAAAATGTTCGAAGATCGTTTATGTCATAAAACATATTTAAATGGTGATCATGTAA
CCCATCCTGACTTCATGTTGTATGACGCTCTTGATGTTGTTTTATACATGGACCCAATGTGCCTGGATGC
GTTCCCAAAATTAGTTTGTTTTAAAAAACGTATTGAAGCTATCCCACAAATTGATAAGTACTTGAAATCC
AGCAAGTATATAGCATGGCCTTTGCAGGGCTGGCAAGCCACGTTTGGTGGTGGCGACCATCCTCCAAAAT
CGGATCTGGTTCCGCGTGGATCCACCCACAGCCCCCCTACCGACCTGGTGTGGAAGGCACAGAACACCTG
GGGCTGCGGGAACAGCCTGCGTACGGCTCTCATCAACTCCACTGGGGAAGAAGTGGCCATGCGCAAGCTG
GTGCGCTCAGTGACTGTGGTTGAGGACGACGAGGATGAGGATGGAGATGACCTGCTCCATCACCACCACG
GCTCCCACTGCAGCAGCTCGGGGGACCCCGCTGAGTACAACCTGCGCTCGCGCACCGTGCTGTGCGGGAC
CTGCGGGCAGCCTGCCGACAAGGCATCTGCCAGCGGCTCAGGAGCCCAGGTGGGCGGACCCATCTCCTCT
GGCTCTTCTGCCTCCAGTGTCACGGTCACTCGCAGCTACCGCAGTGTGGGGGGCAGTGGGGGTGGCAGCT
TCGGGGACAATCTGGTCACCCGCTCCTACTAACTGGGCAACTCCAGCCCCCGAACCCAGAGCCCCCAGAA
CTGCAGCATCATGTAACTCGAGCGGCCGCATCGTGACTGACTGACGATCTGCCTCGCGCGTTTCGGTGAT
GACGGTGAAAACCTCTGACACATGCAGCTCCCGGAGACGGTCACAGCTTGTCTGTAAGCGGATGCCGGGA
GCAGACAAGCCCGTCAGGGCGCGTCAGCGGGTGTTGGCGGGTGTCGGGGCGCAGCCATGACCCAGTCACG
TAGCGATAGCGGAGTGTATAATTCTTGAAGACGAAAGGGCCTCGTGATACGCCTATTTTTATAGGTTAAT
GTCATGATAATAATGGTTTCTTAGACGTCAGGTGGCACTTTTCGGGGAAATGTGCGCGGAACCCCTATTT
GTTTATTTTTCTAAATACATTCAAATATGTATCCGCTCATGAGACAATAACCCTGATAAATGCTTCAATA
ATATTGAAAAAGGAAGAGTATGAGTATTCAACATTTCCGTGTCGCCCTTATTCCCTTTTTTGCGGCATTT
TGCCTTCCTGTTTTTGCTCACCCAGAAACGCTGGTGAAAGTAAAAGATGCTGAAGATCAGTTGGGTGCAC
GAGTGGGTTACATCGAACTGGATCTCAACAGCGGTAAGATCCTTGAGAGTTTTCGCCCCGAAGAACGTTT
TCCAATGATGAGCACTTTTAAAGTTCTGCTATGTGGCGCGGTATTATCCCGTGTTGACGCCGGGCAAGAG
CAACTCGGTCGCCGCATACACTATTCTCAGAATGACTTGGTTGAGTACTCACCAGTCACAGAAAAGCATC
TTACGGATGGCATGACAGTAAGAGAATTATGCAGTGCTGCCATAACCATGAGTGATAACACTGCGGCCAA
CTTACTTCTGACAACGATCGGAGGACCGAAGGAGCTAACCGCTTTTTTGCACAACATGGGGGATCATGTA
ACTCGCCTTGATCGTTGGGAACCGGAGCTGAATGAAGCCATACCAAACGACGAGCGTGACACCACGATGC
CTGCAGCAATGGCAACAACGTTGCGCAAACTATTAACTGGCGAACTACTTACTCTAGCTTCCCGGCAACA
ATTAATAGACTGGATGGAGGCGGATAAAGTTGCAGGACCACTTCTGCGCTCGGCCCTTCCGGCTGGCTGG
TTTATTGCTGATAAATCTGGAGCCGGTGAGCGTGGGTCTCGCGGTATCATTGCAGCACTGGGGCCAGATG
GTAAGCCCTCCCGTATCGTAGTTATCTACACGACGGGGAGTCAGGCAACTATGGATGAACGAAATAGACA
GATCGCTGAGATAGGTGCCTCACTGATTAAGCATTGGTAACTGTCAGACCAAGTTTACTCATATATACTT
TAGATTGATTTAAAACTTCATTTTTAATTTAAAAGGATCTAGGTGAAGATCCTTTTTGATAATCTCATGA
CCAAAATCCCTTAACGTGAGTTTTCGTTCCACTGAGCGTCAGACCCCGTAGAAAAGATCAAAGGATCTTC
TTGAGATCCTTTTTTTCTGCGCGTAATCTGCTGCTTGCAAACAAAAAAACCACCGCTACCAGCGGTGGTT
TGTTTGCCGGATCAAGAGCTACCAACTCTTTTTCCGAAGGTAACTGGCTTCAGCAGAGCGCAGATACCAA
ATACTGTCCTTCTAGTGTAGCCGTAGTTAGGCCACCACTTCAAGAACTCTGTAGCACCGCCTACATACCT
CGCTCTGCTAATCCTGTTACCAGTGGCTGCTGCCAGTGGCGATAAGTCGTGTCTTACCGGGTTGGACTCA
AGACGATAGTTACCGGATAAGGCGCAGCGGTCGGGCTGAACGGGGGGTTCGTGCACACAGCCCAGCTTGG
AGCGAACGACCTACACCGAACTGAGATACCTACAGCGTGAGCTATGAGAAAGCGCCACGCTTCCCGAAGG
GAGAAAGGCGGACAGGTATCCGGTAAGCGGCAGGGTCGGAACAGGAGAGCGCACGAGGGAGCTTCCAGGG
GGAAACGCCTGGTATCTTTATAGTCCTGTCGGGTTTCGCCACCTCTGACTTGAGCGTCGATTTTTGTGAT
GCTCGTCAGGGGGGCGGAGCCTATGGAAAAACGCCAGCAACGCGGCCTTTTTACGGTTCCTGGCCTTTTG
CTGGCCTTTTGCTCACATGTTCTTTCCTGCGTTATCCCCTGATTCTGTGGATAACCGTATTACCGCCTTT
GAGTGAGCTGATACCGCTCGCCGCAGCCGAACGACCGAGCGCAGCGAGTCAGTGAGCGAGGAAGCGGAAG
AGCGCCTGATGCGGTATTTTCTCCTTACGCATCTGTGCGGTATTTCACACCGCATAAATTCCGACACCAT
CGAATGGCGCAAAACCTTTCGCGGTATGGCATGATAGCGCCCGGAAGAGAGTCAATTCAGGGTGGTGAAT
GTGAAACCAGTAACGTTATACGATGTCGCAGAGTATGCCGGTGTCTCTTATCAGACCGTTTCCCGCGTGG
TGAACCAGGCCAGCCACGTTTCTGCGAAAACGCGGGAAAAAGTGGAAGCGGCGATGGCGGAGCTGAATTA
CATTCCCAACCGCGTGGCACAACAACTGGCGGGCAAACAGTCGTTGCTGATTGGCGTTGCCACCTCCAGT
CTGGCCCTGCACGCGCCGTCGCAAATTGTCGCGGCGATTAAATCTCGCGCCGATCAACTGGGTGCCAGCG
TGGTGGTGTCGATGGTAGAACGAAGCGGCGTCGAAGCCTGTAAAGCGGCGGTGCACAATCTTCTCGCGCA
ACGCGTCAGTGGGCTGATCATTAACTATCCGCTGGATGACCAGGATGCCATTGCTGTGGAAGCTGCCTGC
ACTAATGTTCCGGCGTTATTTCTTGATGTCTCTGACCAGACACCCATCAACAGTATTATTTTCTCCCATG
AAGACGGTACGCGACTGGGCGTGGAGCATCTGGTCGCATTGGGTCACCAGCAAATCGCGCTGTTAGCGGG
CCCATTAAGTTCTGTCTCGGCGCGTCTGCGTCTGGCTGGCTGGCATAAATATCTCACTCGCAATCAAATT
CAGCCGATAGCGGAACGGGAAGGCGACTGGAGTGCCATGTCCGGTTTTCAACAAACCATGCAAATGCTGA
ATGAGGGCATCGTTCCCACTGCGATGCTGGTTGCCAACGATCAGATGGCGCTGGGCGCAATGCGCGCCAT
TACCGAGTCCGGGCTGCGCGTTGGTGCGGATATCTCGGTAGTGGGATACGACGATACCGAAGACAGCTCA
TGTTATATCCCGCCGTTAACCACCATCAAACAGGATTTTCGCCTGCTGGGGCAAACCAGCGTGGACCGCT
TGCTGCAACTCTCTCAGGGCCAGGCGGTGAAGGGCAATCAGCTGTTGCCCGTCTCACTGGTGAAAAGAAA
AACCACCCTGGCGCCCAATACGCAAACCGCCTCTCCCCGCGCGTTGGCCGATTCATTAATGCAGCTGGCA
CGACAGGTTTCCCGACTGGAAAGCGGGCAGTGAGCGCAACGCAATTAATGTAAGTTAGCTCACTCATTAG
GCACCCCAGGCTTTACACTTTATGCTTCCGGCTCGTATGTTGTGTGGAATTGTGAGCGGATAACAATTTC
ACACAGGAAACAGCTATGACCATGATTACGGATTCACTGGCCGTCGTTTTACAACGTCGTGACTGGGAAA
ACCCTGGCGTTACCCAACTTAATCGCCTTGCAGCACATCCCCCTTTCGCCAGCTGGCGTAATAGCGAAGA
GGCCCGCACCGATCGCCCTTCCCAACAGTTGCGCAGCCTGAATGGCGAATGGCGCTTTGCCTGGTTTCCG
GCACCAGAAGCGGTGCCGGAAAGCTGGCTGGAGTGCGATCTTCCTGAGGCCGATACTGTCGTCGTCCCCT
CAAACTGGCAGATGCACGGTTACGATGCGCCCATCTACACCAACGTGACCTATCCCATTACGGTCAATCC
GCCGTTTGTTCCCACGGAGAATCCGACGGGTTGTTACTCGCTCACATTTAATGTTGATGAAAGCTGGCTA
CAGGAAGGCCAGACGCGAATTATTTTTGATGGCGTTGGAATTAG
