>Addgene plasmid #204589 | pACS37 | depositor partial sequence | sequence record 410058 | human lamin A (506-646)
ACCCACAGCCCCCCTACCGACCTGGTGTGGAAGGCACAGAACACCTGGGGCTGCGGGAACAGCCTGCGTA
CGGCTCTCATCAACTCCACTGGGGAAGAAGTGGCCATGCGCAAGCTGGTGCGCTCAGTGACTGTGGTTGA
GGACGACGAGGATGAGGATGGAGATGACCTGCTCCATCACCACCACGGCTCCCACTGCAGCAGCTCGGGG
GACCCCGCTGAGTACAACCTGCGCTCGCGCACCGTGCTGTGCGGGACCTGCGGGCAGCCTGCCGACAAGG
CATCTGCCAGCGGCTCAGGAGCCCAGGTGGGCGGACCCATCTCCTCTGGCTCTTCTGCCTCCAGTGTCAC
GGTCACTCGCAGCTACCGCAGTGTGGGGGGCAGTGGGGGTGGCAGCTTCGGGGACAATCTGGTCACCCGC
TCCTACTAACTGGGCAACTCCAGCCCCCGAACCCAGAGCCCCCAGAACTGCAGCATCATGTAA
